Addgene plasmid #236119: PGK-mCherry
Purpose: Fluorescent transfection marker encoding mCherry under PGK promoter
Depositing lab: Xiaojing Gao. Publication: Machine-guided dual-objective protein engineering for deimmunization and therapeutic functions. Wolfsberg E, Paul JS, Tycko J, Chen B, Bassik MC, Bintu L, Alizadeh AA, Gao XJ. Cell Syst. 2025 Jul 16;16(7):101299. doi: 10.1016/j.cels.2025.101299. Epub 2025 Jun 3. PubMed 40466641.
Backbone
  Vector backbone: FLP-IN
  Vector type: Mammalian Expression
  Selectable markers: Puromycin
Growth in bacteria
  Bacterial resistance: Ampicillin, 100 μg/mL
  Growth temperature: 37°C
  Growth strain: DH5alpha
  Copy number: High Copy
Gene/Insert
  Gene/Insert name: mCherry
  Species: Synthetic
  Promoter: PGK
  Cloning method: Gibson Cloning
Terms and licenses: Academic/Nonprofit Terms; Industry Terms: Not Available to Industry
Depositor comments: See https://benchling.com/s/seq-7sFQCjpzeQ6mooorMylE?m=slm-mdKNVzIo6DT5JxeN6Zdkfor annotated sequence. Please visit https://doi.org/10.1101/2025.02.24.639918 for bioRxiv preprint.
How to cite: PGK-mCherry was a gift from Xiaojing Gao (Addgene plasmid # 236119 ; http://n2t.net/addgene:236119 ; RRID:Addgene_236119)
