[The description below was written by a language model from this plasmid's Addgene catalogue record and pLannotate feature annotations shown in this document.]
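Description:
PGK-mCherry is a mammalian expression plasmid built on a Flp-In–type backbone and deposited as a fluorescent transfection marker. It is propagated in E. coli through a high-copy ColE1/pUC-type origin with ampicillin selection (AmpR under its own bla promoter). Remnants of a lac promoter/operator region and a partial f1 origin are also detected.

The payload is a mouse phosphoglycerate kinase 1 (PGK) promoter driving mCherry, terminated by a bovine growth hormone polyadenylation signal. The catalogue lists the insert simply as mCherry, but the feature table places a human histone H2B coding sequence immediately upstream of mCherry on the same strand. This suggests an H2B-mCherry fusion that would give nuclear, chromatin-associated red fluorescence, although the record does not say so explicitly.

Several backbone elements are also annotated. An FRT site sits directly next to a hygromycin resistance gene followed by an SV40 poly(A) signal. This is the typical Flp-In arrangement, in which FLP-mediated integration at a genomic FRT site places the marker behind a resident promoter. A CMV enhancer/promoter with tet operator fragments, followed by an SV40 poly(A) signal and with no coding sequence annotated downstream, looks like an unoccupied tetracycline-regulatable expression cassette. There is also a single loxP site and an additional bGH poly(A) signal.

The catalogue names puromycin as the mammalian selectable marker, whereas the sequence annotation identifies only a hygromycin resistance gene. The record does not resolve this discrepancy. In practice the plasmid is intended for co-transfection, to identify or gate on transfected mammalian cells by constitutive red fluorescence.
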