Features (pLannotate 1.2.2; 28 found; start..end, strand, type, name):
      1..589     +  rep_origin     ori: high-copy-number ColE1/pMB1/pBR322/pUC origin of replication
    772..864     +  CDS            lacI (fragment): lac repressor; lacI; The lac repressor binds to the lac operator to inhibit transcription in E. coli. This inhibition can be relieved by adding lactose or isopropyl-β-D-thiogalactopyranoside (IPTG).
    877..898     +  protein_bind   CAP binding site: CAP binding activates transcription in the presence of cAMP. E. coli catabolite activator protein
    913..943     +  promoter       lac promoter: promoter for the E. coli lac operon
    951..967     +  protein_bind   lac operator: The lac repressor binds to the lac operator to inhibit transcription in E. coli. This inhibition can be relieved by adding lactose or isopropyl-β-D-thiogalactopyranoside (IPTG). lac repressor encoded by lacI
   1040..1161    -  polyA_signal   SV40 poly(A) signal: SV40 polyadenylation signal
   1156..1281    -  CDS            ble (fragment): BLE_KLEPN - Experimental evidence at protein level: Swiss-Prot protein existence level 1. Binding protein with a strong affinity to the bleomycin family of antibiotics. Binds to CL990; an antimitotic-antibiotic compound. From Klebsiella pneumoniae.
   1291..2313    -  CDS            HygR: aminoglycoside phosphotransferase from E. coli; aph(4)-Ia; confers resistance to hygromycin
   2321..2368    -  protein_bind   FRT: FLP-mediated recombination occurs in the 8-bp core sequence TCTAGAAA (Turan and Bode, 2011). FLP recombinase from the Saccharomyces cerevisiae 2μ plasmid
   2373..2606    -  rep_origin     f1 ori (fragment) (sequence partly withheld): f1 bacteriophage origin of replication; arrow indicates direction of (+) strand synthesis
   2627..2648    -  promoter       SV40 promoter (fragment): SV40 enhancer and early promoter
   2652..2675    -  polyA_signal   bGH poly(A) signal (fragment): bovine growth hormone polyadenylation signal
   2691..2915    -  polyA_signal   bGH poly(A) signal: bovine growth hormone polyadenylation signal
   3028..3735    -  CDS            mCherry: mCherry is a basic (constitutively fluorescent) red fluorescent protein published in 2004, derived from Discosoma sp.. It is reported to be a very rapidly-maturing monomer with low acid sensitivity.
   3742..4116    -  CDS            H2B: human histone H2B; HIST1H2BJ
   4139..4638    -  promoter       PGK promoter: mouse phosphoglycerate kinase 1 promoter
   4653..4686    +  protein_bind   loxP: Cre-mediated recombination occurs in the 8-bp core sequence (GCATACAT). Cre recombinase
   4698..4905    +  polyA_signal   bGH poly(A) signal: bovine growth hormone polyadenylation signal
   5288..5380    -  ncRNA          G-CSF SLDE: Accession: RF00183 - G-CSF factor stem-loop destabilising element (SLDE)
   5400..5521    -  polyA_signal   SV40 poly(A) signal: SV40 polyadenylation signal
   5604..5637    -  promoter       TRE3GV promoter (fragment): 3rd-generation Tet-responsive promoter that can be activated by binding of Tet-On® 3G, optimized for retroviral and lentiviral vectors
   5645..5664    -  promoter       PLtetO-1 promoter (fragment): modified phage lambda PL promoter with tet operator sites (Lutz and Bujard, 1997)
   5666..5685    -  promoter       PLtetO-1 promoter (fragment): modified phage lambda PL promoter with tet operator sites (Lutz and Bujard, 1997)
   5687..5890    -  promoter       CMV promoter: human cytomegalovirus (CMV) immediate early promoter
   5891..6270    -  enhancer       CMV enhancer: human cytomegalovirus immediate early enhancer
   6420..6472    +  misc_feature   bom (fragment): basis of mobility region from pBR322
   6531..6635    +  promoter       AmpR promoter: bla
   6636..7496    +  CDS            AmpR: β-lactamase; bla; confers resistance to ampicillin, carbenicillin, and related antibiotics
>Addgene plasmid #236119 | PGK-mCherry | addgene full sequence | sequence record 468436 | Addgene NGS Result
TTGAGATCCTTTTTTTCTGCGCGTAATCTGCTGCTTGCAAACAAAAAAACCACCGCTACCAGCGGTGGTT
TGTTTGCCGGATCAAGAGCTACCAACTCTTTTTCCGAAGGTAACTGGCTTCAGCAGAGCGCAGATACCAA
ATACTGTTCTTCTAGTGTAGCCGTAGTTAGGCCACCACTTCAAGAACTCTGTAGCACCGCCTACATACCT
CGCTCTGCTAATCCTGTTACCAGTGGCTGCTGCCAGTGGCGATAAGTCGTGTCTTACCGGGTTGGACTCA
AGACGATAGTTACCGGATAAGGCGCAGCGGTCGGGCTGAACGGGGGGTTCGTGCACACAGCCCAGCTTGG
AGCGAACGACCTACACCGAACTGAGATACCTACAGCGTGAGCTATGAGAAAGCGCCACGCTTCCCGAAGG
GAGAAAGGCGGACAGGTATCCGGTAAGCGGCAGGGTCGGAACAGGAGAGCGCACGAGGGAGCTTCCAGGG
GGAAACGCCTGGTATCTTTATAGTCCTGTCGGGTTTCGCCACCTCTGACTTGAGCGTCGATTTTTGTGAT
GCTCGTCAGGGGGGCGGAGCCTATGGAAAAACGCCAGCAACGCGGCCTTTTTACGGTTCCTGGCCTTTTG
CTGGCCTTTTGCTCACATGTTCTTTCCTGCGTTATCCCCTGATTCTGTGGATAACCGTATTACCGCCTTT
GAGTGAGCTGATACCGCTCGCCGCAGCCGAACGACCGAGCGCAGCGAGTCAGTGAGCGAGGAAGCGGAAG
AGCGCCCAATACGCAAACCGCCTCTCCCCGCGCGTTGGCCGATTCATTAATGCAGCTGGCACGACAGGTT
TCCCGACTGGAAAGCGGGCAGTGAGCGCAACGCAATTAATGTGAGTTAGCTCACTCATTAGGCACCCCAG
GCTTTACACTTTATGCTTCCGGCTCGTATGTTGTGTGGAATTGTGAGCGGATAACAATTTCACACAGGAA
ACAGCTATGACCATGATTACGCCAAGCTCTAGCTAGAGGTCGACGGTATACAGACATGATAAGATACATT
GATGAGTTTGGACAAACCACAACTAGAATGCAGTGAAAAAAATGCTTTATTTGTGAAATTTGTGATGCTA
TTGCTTTATTTGTAACCATTATAAGCTGCAATAAACAAGTTGGGGTGGGCGAAGAACTCCAGCATGAGAT
CCCCGCGCTGGAGGATCATCCAGCCGGCGTCCCGGAAAACGATTCCGAAGCCCAACCTTTCATAGAAGGC
GGCGGTGGAATCGAAATCTCGTAGTACGTGCTATTCCTTTGCCCTCGGACGAGTGCTGGGGCGTCGGTTT
CCACTATCGGCGAGTACTTCTACACAGCCATCGGTCCAGACGGCCGCGCTTCTGCGGGCGATTTGTGTAC
GCCCGACAGTCCCGGCTCCGGATCGGACGATTGCGTCGCATCGACCCTGCGCCCAAGCTGCATCATCGAA
ATTGCCGTCAACCAAGCTCTGATAGAGTTGGTCAAGACCAATGCGGAGCATATACGCCCGGAGCCGCGGC
GATCCTGCAAGCTCCGGATGCCTCCGCTCGAAGTAGCGCGTCTGCTGCTCCATACAAGCCAACCACGGCC
TCCAGAAGAAGATGTTGGCGACCTCGTATTGGGAATCCCCGAACATCGCCTCGCTCCAGTCAATGACCGC
TGTTATGCGGCCATTGTCCGTCAGGACATTGTTGGAGCCGAAATCCGCGTGCACGAGGTGCCGGACTTCG
GGGCAGTCCTCGGCCCAAAGCATCAGCTCATCGAGAGCCTGCGCGACGGACGCACTGACGGTGTCGTCCA
TCACAGTTTGCCAGTGATACACATGGGGATCAGCAATCGCGCATATGAAATCACGCCATGTAGTGTATTG
ACCGATTCCTTGCGGTCCGAATGGGCCGAACCCGCTCGTCTGGCTAAGATCGGCCGCAGCGATCGCATCC
ATGGCCTCCGCGACCGGCTGCAGAACAGCGGGCAGTTCGGTTTCAGGCAGGTCTTGCAACGTGACACCCT
GTGCACGGCGGGAGATGCAATAGGTCAGGCTCTCGCTGAATTCCCCAATGTCAAGCACTTCCGGAATCGG
GAGCGCGGCCGATGCAAAGTGCCGATAAACATAACGATCTTTGTAGAAACCATCGGCGCAGCTATTTACC
CGCAGGACATATCCACGCCCTCCTACATCGAAGCTGAAAGCACGAGATTCTTCGCCCTCCGAGAGCTGCA
TCAGGTCGGAGACGCTGTCGAACTTTTCGATCAGAAACTTCTCGACAGACGTCGCGGTGAGTTCAGGCTT
TTTGGCCAAGGAAGTTCCTATACTTTCTAGAGAATAGGAACTTCGGAATAGGAACTTCTAGGTACGTGAA
CCATCACCCT
[91 nt withheld, positions 2391-2481]
G
[124 nt withheld, positions 2483-2606]
GGGGATACCCCCTAGAGCCCCAGCTGGTTCTTTCCGCCTCAGAAGCCATAGAGCCCACCGCATCCCCAGA
ACATCGATAGATCTCCATAGAGCCCACCGCATCCCCAGCATGCCTGCTATTGTCTTCCCAATCCTCCCCC
TTGCTGTCCTGCCCCACCCCACCCCCCAGAATAGAATGACACCTACTCAGACAATGCGATGCAATTTCCT
CATTTTATTAGGAAAGGACAGTGGGAGTGGCACCTTCCAGGGTCAAGGAAGGCACGGGGGAGGGGCAAAC
AACAGATGGCTGGCAACTAGAAGGCACAGTCGAGGCTGATCAGCGGGTTTAAACTCAATGATGATTATGA
TGATGGTCGACGGCGCTATTCAGATCCTCTTCTGAGATGAGTTTTTGTTCGGGCCCTCCTCGAGCTTAAG
ACTTGTACAGCTCGTCCATGCCGCCGGTGGAGTGGCGGCCCTCGGCGCGTTCGTACTGTTCCACGATGGT
GTAGTCCTCGTTGTGGGAGGTGATGTCCAACTTGATGTTGACGTTGTAGGCGCCGGGCAGCTGCACGGGC
TTCTTGGCCTTGTAGGTGGTCTTGACCTCAGCGTCGTAGTGGCCGCCGTCCTTCAGCTTCAGCCTCTGCT
TGATCTCGCCCTTCAGGGCGCCGTCCTCGGGGTACATCCGCTCGGAGGAGGCCTCCCAGCCCATGGTCTT
CTTCTGCATTACGGGGCCGTCGGAGGGGAAGTTGGTGCCGCGCAGCTTCACCTTGTAGATGAACTCGCCG
TCCTGCAGGGAGGAGTCCTGGGTCACGGTCACCACGCCGCCGTCCTCGAAGTTCATCACGCGCTCCCACT
TGAAGCCCTCGGGGAAGGACAGCTTCAAGTAGTCGGGAATGTCGGCGGGGTGCTTCACGTAGGCCTTGGA
GCCGTACATGAACTGAGGGGACAGGATGTCCCAGGCGAAGGGCAGGGGGCCACCCTTGGTCACCTTCAGC
TTGGCGGTCTGGGTGCCCTCGTAGGGGCGGCCCTCGCCCTCGCCCTCGATCTCGAACTCGTGGCCGTTCA
CGGAGCCCTCCATGTGCACCTTGAAGCGCATGAACTCCTTGATGATGGCCATGTTATCCTCCTCGCCCTT
GCTCACCATCCTAGGCTTAGCGCTGGTGTACTTGGTGATGGCCTTAGTACCCTCGGACACGGCGTGCTTG
GCCAACTCCCCAGGCAGCAGCAGGCGCACGGCCGTCTGGATCTCCCTGGAGGTGATGGTCGAGCGCTTGT
TGTAATGCGCCAGGCGGGAAGCCTCACCTGCGATGCGCTCGAAAATGTCGTTCACAAACGAATTCATGAT
GCCCATGGCCTTGGACGAAATGCCGGTGTCAGGGTGGACCTGCTTCAGAACCTTGTACACATAGATGGAA
TAGCTCTCCTTGCGGCTGCGCTTGCGCTTCTTGCCGCCTTTCTTCTGCGCCTTAGTCACCGCCTTCTTGG
AGCCCTTTTTCGGGGCGGGAGCAGACTTCGCTGGCTCTGGGTGCATGGTGGCGACTGCAGGTCGAAAGGC
CCGGAGATGAGGAAGAGGAGAACAGCGCGGCAGACGTGCGCTTTTGAAGCGTGCAGAATGCCGGGCCTCC
GGAGGACCTTCGGGCGCCCGCCCCGCCCCTGAGCCCGCCCCTGAGCCCGCCCCCGGACCCACCCCTTCCC
AGCCTCTGAGCCCAGAAAGCGAAGGAGCAAAGCTGCTATTGGCCGCTGCCCCAAAGGCCTACCCGCTTCC
ATTGCTCAGCGGTGCTGTCCATCTGCACGAGACTAATGAGACGTGCTACTTCCATTTGTCACGTCCTGCA
CGACGCGAGCTGCGGGGCGGGGGGGAACTTCCTGACTAGGGGAGGAGTAGAAGGTGGCGCGAAGGGGCCA
CCAAAGAACGGAGCCGGTTGGCGCCTACCGGTGGATGTGGAATGTGTGCGAGGCCAGAGGCCACTTGTGT
AGCGCCAAGTGCCCAGCGGGGCTGCTAAAGCGCATGCTCCAGACTGCCTTGGGAAAAGCGCCTCCCCTAC
CCGGTAGAGCGGCCGCATAACTTCGTATAGCATACATTATACGAAGTTATGCTAGCCTCGACTGTGCCTT
CTAGTTGCCAGCCATCTGTTGTTTGCCCCTCCCCCGTGCCTTCCTTGACCCTGGAAGGTGCCACTCCCAC
TGTCCTTTCCTAATAAAATGAGGAAATTGCATCGCATTGTCTGAGTAGGTGTCATTCTATTCTGGGGGGT
GGGGTGGGGCAGGACAGCAAGGGGGAGGATTGGGAAGACAATAGCAGGCATGCTGGGGAAGATATAGGGA
CAGCCCCCCCCCAAAGCCCCCAGGGATGTAATTACGTCCCTCCCCCGCTAGGGGGCAGCAGCGAGCCGCC
CGGGGCTCCGCTCCGGTCCGGCGCTCCCCCCGCATCCCCGAGCCGGCAGCGTGCGGGGACAGCCCGGGCA
CGGGGAAGGTGGCACGGGATCGCTTTCCTCTGAACGCTTCTCGCTGCTCTTTGAGCCTGCAGACACCTGG
GGGGATACGGGGAAAAAGCCATACCAATGGGCCCTAAAAAAGGAATCCAGTCAATTCCGGGGCTAAACCT
GGCTGCCACTGTTTCTTTAGGGACTTCGTTCCTGTGAGGACAGGAAACCCTGCAACCTGGTTGACCAGAG
CAAGGGATATAAGAACCCAGTTTGGGAACACTGCTGTTTAAATATTAAACAGGGATGTCTTGTCCCCCGG
AAGGGAGACCAGATGAGCTTCTGATAGACTAATTGACATCATTTGAGTCAATTCCAGACATGATAAGATA
CATTGATGAGTTTGGACAAACCACAACTAGAATGCAGTGAAAAAAATGCTTTATTTGTGAAATTTGTGAT
GCTATTGCTTTATTTGTAACCATTATAAGCTGCAATAAACAAGTTAAGCTTAAGTTTAAACGCTAGAGTC
CGGAGGCTGGATCGGTCCCGGTGTCTTCTATGGAGGTCAAAACAGCGTGGATGGCGTCTCCAGGCGATCT
GACGGTTCACTAAACGAGCTCGTCGACGATCTCTATCACTGATAGGGAGATCTCTATCACTGATAGGGAG
AGCTCTGCTTATATAGACCTCCCACCGTACACGCCTACCGCCCATTTGCGTCAATGGGGCGGAGTTGTTA
CGACATTTTGGAAAGTCCCGTTGATTTTGGTGCCAAAACAAACTCCCATTGACGTCAATGGGGTGGAGAC
TTGGAAATCCCCGTGAGTCAAACCGCTATCCACGCCCATTGATGTACTGCCAAAACCGCATCACCATGGT
AATAGCGATGACTAATACGTAGATGTACTGCCAAGTAGGAAAGTCCCATAAGGTCATGTACTGGGCATAA
TGCCAGGCGGGCCATTTACCGTCATTGACGTCAATAGGGGGCGTACTTGGCATATGATACACTTGATGTA
CTGCCAAGTGGGCAGTTTACCGTAAATACTCCACCCATTGACGTCAATGGAAAGTCCCTATTGGCGTTAC
TATGGGAACATACGTCATTATTGACGTCAATGGGCGGGGGTCGTTGGGCGGTCAGCCAGGCGGGCCATTT
ACCGTAAGTTATGTAACGCGGAACTCCATATATGGGCTATGAACTAATGACCCCGTAATTGATTACTATT
AATAACTAGTCAATAATCAATGTCAACGCGTATATCTGGCCCGTACGAAGCAGCGCAAAACGCCTAACCC
TAAGCAGATTCTTCATGCAATTGTCGGTCAAGCCTTGCCTTGTTGTAGCTTAAATTTTGCTCGCGCACTA
CTCAGCGACCTCCAACACACAAGCAGGGAGCAGATACTGGCTTAACTATGCGGCATCAGAGCAGATTGTA
CTGAGAGTGCACCATAGGGGATCGGGAGATCTCCCGATCCGTCGACGTCAGGTGGCACTTTTCGGGGAAA
TGTGCGCGGAACCCCTATTTGTTTATTTTTCTAAATACATTCAAATATGTATCCGCTCATGAGACAATAA
CCCTGATAAATGCTTCAATAATATTGAAAAAGGAAGAGTATGAGTATTCAACATTTCCGTGTCGCCCTTA
TTCCCTTTTTTGCGGCATTTTGCCTTCCTGTTTTTGCTCACCCAGAAACGCTGGTGAAAGTAAAAGATGC
TGAAGATCAGTTGGGTGCACGAGTGGGTTACATCGAACTGGATCTCAACAGCGGTAAGATCCTTGAGAGT
TTTCGCCCCGAAGAACGTTTTCCAATGATGAGCACTTTTAAAGTTCTGCTATGTGGCGCGGTATTATCCC
GTATTGACGCCGGGCAAGAGCAACTCGGTCGCCGCATACACTATTCTCAGAATGACTTGGTTGAGTACTC
ACCAGTCACAGAAAAGCATCTTACGGATGGCATGACAGTAAGAGAATTATGCAGTGCTGCCATAACCATG
AGTGATAACACTGCGGCCAACTTACTTCTGACAACGATCGGAGGACCGAAGGAGCTAACCGCTTTTTTGC
ACAACATGGGGGATCATGTAACTCGCCTTGATCGTTGGGAACCGGAGCTGAATGAAGCCATACCAAACGA
CGAGCGTGACACCACGATGCCTGTAGCAATGGCAACAACGTTGCGCAAACTATTAACTGGCGAACTACTT
ACTCTAGCTTCCCGGCAACAATTAATAGACTGGATGGAGGCGGATAAAGTTGCAGGACCACTTCTGCGCT
CGGCCCTTCCGGCTGGCTGGTTTATTGCTGATAAATCTGGAGCCGGTGAGCGTGGGTCTCGCGGTATCAT
TGCAGCACTGGGGCCAGATGGTAAGCCCTCCCGTATCGTAGTTATCTACACGACGGGGAGTCAGGCAACT
ATGGATGAACGAAATAGACAGATCGCTGAGATAGGTGCCTCACTGATTAAGCATTGGTAACTGTCAGACC
AAGTTTACTCATATATACTTTAGATTGATTTAAAACTTCATTTTTAATTTAAAAGGATCTAGGTGAAGAT
CCTTTTTGATAATCTCATGACCAAAATCCCTTAACGTGAGTTTTCGTTCCACTGAGCGTCAGACCCCGTA
GAAAAGATCAAAGGATCTTC
